>Addgene plasmid #60301 | pGL4.23 C3_18 | addgene partial sequence | sequence record 97994 | RVprimer3 5'-CTAGCAAAATAGGCTGTCCC-3'
TTTCTCTGGCCTAACTGGCCGGTACCTGAGCTCCCGTCGACGAATTCTGCAGATATCACAAGTTTGTACA
AAAAAGCAGGCTCCGCGGCCGCCCCCTTCACCCGCCTTTTCTACTTTGCCTATCCAACGATCTAAAACAC
TATGTAAAGATACAGATAAGTCTTGTTGATTCTTTTAAACATTAGCCATAATCCAAAAAAGAAAAAAGTC
TTAGGACTATAGTCCTAACAGCACAAATTTTAACCCTGACCAAAGCAATTTCTATTTTAATTTAGGTTAT
TTGAGCTGAATTTGCAGGGCGAAGTGGTCATGGGTAAAACTAACCATTAGTTACCTCAAGCTTGCAACAA
TGGCAAAGAAATGTCAAGCCATTAATTAAAATGACTCCCACGGCCCCTCCTGGAATCAAGTCGTTCCCAG
TTAGTCAACATCTGTCACAATCTGTGTAAAAGGGCAGAACACGCTATACCCCAGCACATTAAGTTAGAAC
ACAGAGGTCTTGGGTCACTGCCAGAGTAACT
