>Addgene plasmid #60301 | pGL4.23 C3_18 | addgene partial sequence | sequence record 98066 | ColEterm 5'-agctgataccgctcgccgcagccgaacg-3'
AAACGCAAAAAGGCCATCCGTCAGGATGGCCTTCTGCTTAGTTTGATGCCTGGCAGTTTATGGCGGGCGT
CCTGCCCGCCACCCTCCGGGCCGTTGCTTCACAACGTTCAAATCCGCTCCCGGCGGATTTGTCCTACTCA
GGAGAGCGTTCACCGACAAACAACAGATAAAACGAAAGGCCCAGTCTTCCGACTGAGCCTTTCGTTTTAT
TTGATGCCTGGCAGTTCCCTACTCTCGCGTTAACGCTAGCATGGATGTTTTCCCAGTCACGACGTTGTAA
AACGACGGCCAGTCTTAAGCTCGGGCCCCAAATAATGATTTTATTTTGACTGATAGTGACCTGTTCGTTG
CAACAAATTGATGAGCAATGCTTTTTTATAATGCCCACTTTG
