[The description below was written by a language model from this plasmid's Addgene catalogue record.]
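Description:
pGL4.23 C3_18 is a mammalian luciferase reporter plasmid built on pGL4.23-GW, a Gateway-adapted version of the pGL4.23 minimal-promoter firefly luciferase vector (backbone about 4.3 kb without insert). It is propagated in E. coli under ampicillin selection; the record lists the copy number as unknown and gives no feature table, so the origin of replication and the other backbone elements are not itemised.

The insert is a human genomic fragment designated the ZBED3 enhancer, a pancreatic islet active enhancer from chromosome 5. The depositor's hg18 coordinates span roughly 850 bp. It was amplified from human DNA and transferred into the vector by Gateway recombination, which places it alongside a minimal promoter that drives the luc2 gene, the codon-optimised firefly luciferase reporter. The record's "C-terminal luciferase tag" entry reflects the reporter carried on the backbone rather than a protein fusion, since the insert is a non-coding regulatory sequence. A minimal promoter alone gives only low basal transcription, so any increase in luciferase signal after transfection reports the enhancer activity of the cloned fragment.

The construct is intended for transient transfection enhancer assays, in which its output is compared with that of the empty vector or other control fragments to test whether the candidate region activates transcription in a given cell type. It comes from a study of pancreatic islet enhancer clusters and their enrichment for type 2 diabetes risk-associated variants. The orientation of the fragment relative to the promoter is not stated in the record.
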