Addgene plasmid #60301: pGL4.23 C3_18
Purpose: This plasmid contains a human pancreatic islet active enhancer, a minimal promoter and a luc2 gene.
Depositing lab: Jorge Ferrer. Depositing organization: Imperial College London. Publication: Pancreatic islet enhancer clusters enriched in type 2 diabetes risk-associated variants. Pasquali L, Gaulton KJ, Rodriguez-Segui SA, Mularoni L, Miguel-Escalada I, Akerman I, Tena JJ, Moran I, Gomez-Marin C, van de Bunt M, Ponsa-Cobas J, Castro N, Nammo T, Cebola I, Garcia-Hurtado J, Maestro MA, Pattou F, Piemonti L, Berney T, Gloyn AL, Ravassard P, Gomez-Skarmeta JL, Muller F, McCarthy MI, Ferrer J. Nat Genet. 2014 Feb;46(2):136-43. doi: 10.1038/ng.2870. Epub 2014 Jan 12. PubMed 24413736.
Backbone
  Vector backbone: pGL4.23-GW
  Backbone manufacturer: Ferrer Lab
  Backbone size w/o insert (bp): 4283
  Vector type: Mammalian Expression, Luciferase
Growth in bacteria
  Bacterial resistance: Ampicillin, 100 μg/mL
  Growth temperature: 37°C
  Growth strain: DH5alpha
  Copy number: Unknown
Gene/Insert
  Gene/Insert name: ZBED3 enhancer (alt name: ZBED3)
  Species: H. sapiens (human)
  Entrez Gene: ZBED3 (a.k.a. MGC15435)
  Tag / fusion protein: Luciferase (C terminal on backbone)
  Cloning method: Gateway Cloning
  Sequencing primers: 5′ RVprimer3 (Promega): CTAGCAAAATAGGCTGTCCC
Terms and licenses: Academic/Nonprofit Terms; Industry Terms: Not Available to Industry
Depositor comments: chromosome : chr5; start: 76470322 end: 76471169 (genomic position corresponds to the version of the human genome hg18) Fw primer used for cloning: CACCCGCCTTTTCTACTTTGCCTA Rv primer used for cloning: TCCACTAGGAGTTTTGGAATGAGTGAA
How to cite: pGL4.23 C3_18 was a gift from Jorge Ferrer (Addgene plasmid # 60301 ; http://n2t.net/addgene:60301 ; RRID:Addgene_60301)
